Addgene plasmid #237360: HDM_RSV_B_2024_F
Purpose: Expression plasmid for RSV B F from 2024
Depositing lab: Jesse Bloom. Depositing organization: Fred Hutchinson Cancer Center. Publication: RSV F evolution escapes some monoclonal antibodies but does not strongly erode neutralization by human polyclonal sera. Simonich CAL, McMahon TE, Ju X, Yu TC, Brunette N, Stevens-Ayers T, Boeckh MJ, King NP, Greninger AL, Bloom JD. J Virol. 2025 Jul 3:e0053125. doi: 10.1128/jvi.00531-25. PubMed 40607811.
Backbone
  Vector backbone: HDM
  Vector type: Mammalian Expression
Growth in bacteria
  Bacterial resistance: Ampicillin, 100 μg/mL
  Growth temperature: 37°C
  Growth strain: DH5alpha
  Copy number: High Copy
Gene/Insert
  Gene/Insert name: RSV B F from 2024 human codon optimized from Genbank Accesion PP660445
  Species: RSV
  Promoter: CMV
  Cloning method: Restriction Enzyme; 5′ cloning site Unknown (unknown if destroyed)
Terms and licenses: Academic/Nonprofit Terms; Industry Terms: Not Available to Industry
Depositor comments: Please visit https://doi.org/10.1101/2025.03.11.642476 for bioRxiv preprint.
How to cite: HDM_RSV_B_2024_F was a gift from Jesse Bloom (Addgene plasmid # 237360 ; http://n2t.net/addgene:237360 ; RRID:Addgene_237360)
