[The description below was written by a language model from this plasmid's Addgene catalogue record and pLannotate feature annotations shown in this document.]
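Description:
HDM_RSV_B_2024_F is a mammalian expression plasmid built on the HDM backbone that drives production of the fusion (F) glycoprotein of respiratory syncytial virus subtype B, using a human codon-optimized coding sequence derived from a 2024 viral strain. The sequenced plasmid is about 6.3 kb. It is maintained in E. coli through a high-copy ColE1/pUC-type origin of replication and selected with ampicillin via a β-lactamase gene under its own bla promoter. The annotation also picks up short remnants of a tetracycline resistance gene and an SV40 origin. These are only fragments, presumably backbone leftovers, and should not be assumed functional.

The expression cassette consists of the human cytomegalovirus immediate-early enhancer and promoter followed by an internally truncated human β-globin intron, which provides a splicing event that generally improves mRNA processing and expression. The F open reading frame follows, and a human β-globin polyadenylation signal terminates the transcript. The small "HBB" fragments flagged on either side of the insert most likely reflect β-globin exon sequence flanking the intron and poly(A) region rather than any intended globin coding sequence. A remnant of a pBluescript-type multiple cloning site sits just downstream of F. No epitope tags, reporters or mammalian selection markers are annotated, so the plasmid appears suited to transient transfection.

The stated purpose is simply expression of a recent RSV B F protein in mammalian cells. The associated publication concerns how F evolution affects neutralization by monoclonal antibodies and human polyclonal sera, which fits use of the plasmid to supply a contemporary F variant for antibody neutralization studies, though the record does not describe the specific assay format.
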