Features (pLannotate 1.2.2; 13 found; start..end, strand, type, name):
      1..589     +  rep_origin     ori: high-copy-number ColE1/pMB1/pBR322/pUC origin of replication
    754..1055    -  CDS            TcR (fragment): tetracycline efflux protein; tet; confers resistance to tetracycline
   1078..1171    -  rep_origin     SV40 ori (fragment): SV40 origin of replication
   1253..1632    +  enhancer       CMV enhancer: human cytomegalovirus immediate early enhancer
   1633..1836    +  promoter       CMV promoter: human cytomegalovirus (CMV) immediate early promoter
   1950..2425    +  intron         β-globin intron: internally truncated intron from human β-globin
   2429..2479    +  CDS            HBB (fragment): HBB_COLGU - Experimental evidence at transcript level: Swiss-Prot protein existence level 2. Involved in oxygen transport from the lung to the various peripheral tissues. From Colobus guereza (Mantled guereza) (Eastern black-and-white colobus monkey).
   2499..4220    +  CDS            F: FUS_HRSVB - Experimental evidence at protein level: Swiss-Prot protein existence level 1. [Fusion glycoprotein F2]: Major determinant of the species specificity of RSV infection. The trimer of F1-F2 (F protein) also facilitates the attachment to host cell by binding to host heparan sulfate. F protein is involved in the entry into the host cell through the interaction with host IGFR1. This interaction activates PRKCZ/PKCzeta that recruits host NCL/nucleolin to the apical cell surface where it can bind fusion glycoprotein F1. Later in infection, F protein expressed at the plasma membrane of infe
   4227..4255    +  misc_feature   MCS (fragment): pBluescript multiple cloning site
   4267..4341    +  CDS            HBB (fragment): HBB_PONPY - Experimental evidence at transcript level: Swiss-Prot protein existence level 2. Involved in oxygen transport from the lung to the various peripheral tissues. From Pongo pygmaeus (Bornean orangutan).
   4345..4739    +  polyA_signal   β-globin poly(A): human β-globin polyadenylation signal
   5159..5263    +  promoter       AmpR promoter: bla
   5264..6124    +  CDS            AmpR: β-lactamase; bla; confers resistance to ampicillin, carbenicillin, and related antibiotics
>Addgene plasmid #237360 | HDM_RSV_B_2024_F | addgene full sequence | sequence record 477197 | Addgene NGS Result
TTGAGATCCTTTTTTTCTGCGCGTAATCTGCTGCTTGCAAACAAAAAAACCACCGCTACCAGCGGTGGTT
TGTTTGCCGGATCAAGAGCTACCAACTCTTTTTCCGAAGGTAACTGGCTTCAGCAGAGCGCAGATACCAA
ATACTGTTCTTCTAGTGTAGCCGTAGTTAGGCCACCACTTCAAGAACTCTGTAGCACCGCCTACATACCT
CGCTCTGCTAATCCTGTTACCAGTGGCTGCTGCCAGTGGCGATAAGTCGTGTCTTACCGGGTTGGACTCA
AGACGATAGTTACCGGATAAGGCGCAGCGGTCGGGCTGAACGGGGGGTTCGTGCACACAGCCCAGCTTGG
AGCGAACGACCTACACCGAACTGAGATACCTACAGCGTGAGCTATGAGAAAGCGCCACGCTTCCCGAAGG
GAGAAAGGCGGACAGGTATCCGGTAAGCGGCAGGGTCGGAACAGGAGAGCGCACGAGGGAGCTTCCAGGG
GGAAACGCCTGGTATCTTTATAGTCCTGTCGGGTTTCGCCACCTCTGACTTGAGCGTCGATTTTTGTGAT
GCTCGTCAGGGGGGCGGAGCCTATGGAAAAACGCCAGCAACGGAGATGCGCCGCGTGCGGCTGCTGGAGA
TGGCGGACGCGATGGATATGTTCTGCCAAGGGTTGGTTTGCGCATTCACAGTTCTCCGCAAGAATTGATT
GGCTCCAATTCTTGGAGTGGTGAATCCGTTAGCGAGGTGCCGCCGGCTTCCATTCAGGTCGAGGTGGCCC
GGCTCCATGCACCGCGACGCAACGCGGGGAGGCAGACAAGGTATAGGGCGGCGCCTACAATCCATGCCAA
CCCGTTCCATGTGCTCGCCGAGGCGGCATAAATCGCCGTGACGATCAGCGGTCCAATGATCGAAGTTAGG
CTGGTAAGAGCCGCGAGCGATCCTTGAAGCTGTCCCTGATGGTCGTCATCTACCTGCCTGGACAGCATGG
CCTGCAACGCGGGCATCCCGATGCCGCCGGAAGCGAGAAGAATCATAATGGGGAAGGCCATCCAGCCTCG
CGTCGGGGAGCTTTTTGCAAAAGCCTAGGCCTCCAAAAAAGCCTCCTCACTACTTCTGGAATAGCTCAGA
GGCCGAGGCGGCCTCGGCCTCTGCATAAATAAAAAAAATTAGTCAGCCATGAGCTTGGCCCATTGCATAC
GTTGTATCCATATCATAATATGTACATTTATATTGGCTCATGTCCAACATTACCGCCATGTTGACATTGA
TTATTGACTAGTTATTAATAGTAATCAATTACGGGGTCATTAGTTCATAGCCCATATATGGAGTTCCGCG
TTACATAACTTACGGTAAATGGCCCGCCTGGCTGACCGCCCAACGACCCCCGCCCATTGACGTCAATAAT
GACGTATGTTCCCATAGTAACGCCAATAGGGACTTTCCATTGACGTCAATGGGTGGAGTATTTACGGTAA
ACTGCCCACTTGGCAGTACATCAAGTGTATCATATGCCAAGTACGCCCCCTATTGACGTCAATGACGGTA
AATGGCCCGCCTGGCATTATGCCCAGTACATGACCTTATGGGACTTTCCTACTTGGCAGTACATCTACGT
ATTAGTCATCGCTATTACCATGGTGATGCGGTTTTGGCAGTACATCAATGGGCGTGGATAGCGGTTTGAC
TCACGGGGATTTCCAAGTCTCCACCCCATTGACGTCAATGGGAGTTTGTTTTGGCACCAAAATCAACGGG
ACTTTCCAAAATGTCGTAACAACTCCGCCCCATTGACGCAAATGGGCGGTAGGCGTGTACGGTGGGAGGT
CTATATAAGCAGAGCTCGTTTAGTGAACCGTCAGATCGCCTGGAGACGCCATCCACGCTGTTTTGACCTC
CATAGAAGACACCGGGACCGATCCAGCCTCCCCTCGAAGCTGATCCTGAGAACTTCAGGGTGAGTCTATG
GGACCCTTGATGTTTTCTTTCCCCTTCTTTTCTATGGTTAAGTTCATGTCATAGGAAGGGGAGAAGTAAC
AGGGTACACATATTGACCAAATCAGGGTAATTTTGCATTTGTAATTTTAAAAAATGCTTTCTTCTTTTAA
TATACTTTTTTGTTTATCTTATTTCTAATACTTTCCCTAATCTCTTTCTTTCAGGGCAATAATGATACAA
TGTATCATGCCTCTTTGCACCATTCTAAAGAATAACAGTGATAATTTCTGGGTTAAGGCAATAGCAATAT
TTCTGCATATAAATATTTCTGCATATAAATTGTAACTGATGTAAGAGGTTTCATATTGCTAATAGCAGCT
ACAATCCAGCTACCATTCTGCTTTTATTTTATGGTTGGGATAAGGCTGGATTATTCTGAGTCCAAGCTAG
GCCCTTTTGCTAATCATGTTCATACCTCTTATCTTCCTCCCACAGCTCCTGGGCAACGTGCTGGTCTGTG
TGCTGGCCCATCACTTTGGCAAAGAATTCCGCGGGCGGCCGCGCCACCATGGAATTGCTGATCCACAGAT
CCTCTGCCATCTTCCTGACCCTGGCTATCAACGCCCTGTATCTGACATCCAGCCAGAACATCACGGAGGA
ATTCTACCAAAGCACCTGCAGCGCCGTGTCGAGAGGCTACCTGTCTGCCCTGAGAACCGGCTGGTACACA
AGCGTGATCACCATCGAGCTCTCCAACATCAAGGAAACCAAGTGTAATGGTACAGATACCAAGGTGAAGC
TGATCAAGCAGGAGCTGGATAAGTACAAGAACGCTGTGACCGAGCTGCAGCTGCTGATGCAGAACACACC
TGCCGTTAACAATCGGGCCAGAAGAGAGGCCCCTCAGTACATGAACTATACAATCAATACAACCAAGAAC
CTGAACGTGTCCATCAGCAAGAAAAGAAAGCGGAGATTCCTGGGCTTCCTGCTGGGCGTGGGATCTGCCA
TCGCATCTGGCATCGCCGTGTCTAAGGTCCTGCATCTCGAAGGCGAAGTGAACAAAATCAAGAACGCCCT
GCAGCTGACCAACAAAGCCGTGGTGTCTTTGTCCAATGGAGTGAGCGTGCTGACCAACCGCGTGCTGGAC
CTGAAGAATTACATCAACAACCAGCTGCTGCCTATGGTGAACCGGCAAAACTGCAGAATAAGCAATATCG
AAACCGTGATCGAGTTTCAGCAGAAGAACAGCAGACTGCTGGAAATCACCAGAGAGTTCAGCGTGAACGC
CGGCGTCACCACCCCTCTGTCTACATACATGCTGACTAATAGCGAGCTGCTGAGCCTGATTAACGACATG
CCTATCACAAATGACCAAAAGAAGCTGATGAGCAGCAATGTCCAGATCGTGCGGCAGCAGAGCTACAGCA
TTATGAGCATCATCAAGGAAGAGGTGCTGGCCTACGTGGTCCAGCTGCCCATCTACGGCGTGATCGACAC
CCCTTGCTGGAAGCTGCACACCAGCCCTCTGTGTACCACCAACATCAAAGAGGGCAGCAACATCTGCCTG
ACAAGAACAGATAGGGGCTGGTATTGTGACAACGCTGGCAGCGTGAGTTTCTTCCCACAGGCCGATACCT
GTAAAGTCCAGAGCAACCGGGTGTTCTGCGACACAATGAACAGCCTGACCCTGCCTTCTGAGGTGTCCCT
GTGCAATACCGACATTTTCAACCCCAAGTACGACTGCAAAATCATGACCAGCAAGACCGATATCAGCAGC
AGCGTGATCACCTCCCTCGGAGCCATCGTTAGCTGCTACGGCAAGACCAAATGCACAGCCAGCAACAAGA
ACAGAGGAATCATCAAGACCTTCTCTAACGGCTGCGACTACGTGAGCAACAAGGGCGTGGACACAGTGTC
CGTCGGCAACACCCTGTACTACGTGAATAAGCTGGAAGGAAAGAATCTGTACGTGAAGGGCGAGCCTATC
ATCAACTACTACGATCCTCTGGTGTTCCCCAGCGACGAGTTCGACGCTAGCATCTCTCAGGTGAACGAGA
AGATCAACCAGAGCCTGGCCTTCATCCGGCGGTCTGATGAGCTGCTGCACAACGTGAACACAGGCAAGAG
CACAACAAACATCATGATCACCGCCATCATCATCGTGATCATTGTGGTGCTGCTGAGCTTGATCGCCATC
GGCCTGCTTCTGTACTGCAAGGCCAAGAACACCCCAGTGACCCTGAGCAAGGACCAGCTGAGCGGCATCA
ACAACATCGCTTTTAGCAAGTAATGAAAGCTTATCGATACCGTCGACCTCGAGGGCCCAGATCTAATTCA
CCCCACCAGTGCAGGCTGCCTATCAGAAAGTGGTGGCTGGTGTGGCTAATGCCCTGGCCCACAAGTATCA
CTAAGCTCGCTTTCTTGCTGTCCAATTTCTATTAAAGGTTCCTTTGTTCCCTAAGTCCAACTACTAAACT
GGGGGATATTATGAAGGGCCTTGAGCATCTGGATTCTGCCTAATAAAAAACATTTATTTTCATTGCAATG
ATGTATTTAAATTATTTCTGAATATTTTACTAAAAAGGGAATGTGGGAGGTCAGTGCATTTAAAACATAA
AGAAATGAAGAGCTAGTTCAAACCTTGGGAAAATACACTATATCTTAAACTCCATGAAAGAAGGTGAGGC
TGCAAACAGCTAATGCACATTGGCAACAGCCCCTGATGCCTATGCCTTATTCATCCCTCAGAAAAGGATT
CAAGTAGAGGCTTGATTTGGAGGTTAAAGTTTTGCTATGCTGTATTTTACATTACTTATTGTTTTAGCTG
TCCTCATGAATGTCTTTTCACTACCCATTTGCTTATCCTGCATCTCTCAGCCTTGACTCCACTCAGTTCT
CTTGCTTAGAGATACCACCTTTCCCCTGAAGTGTTCCTTCCATGTTTTACGGCGAGATGGTTTCTCCTCG
CCTGGCCACTCAGCCTTAGTTGTCTCTGTTGTCTTATAGAGGTCTACTTGAAGAAGGAAAAACAGGGGGC
ATGGTTTGACTGTCCTGTGAGCCCTTCTTCCCTGCCTCCCCCACTCACAGTGACCCGGAATCCCTCGACA
TGGCAGTCTAGATCATTCTTGAAGACGAAAGGGCCTCGTGATACGCCTATTTTTATAGGTTAATGTCATG
ATAATAATGGTTTCTTAGACGTCAGGTGGCACTTTTCGGGGAAATGTGCGCGGAACCCCTATTTGTTTAT
TTTTCTAAATACATTCAAATATGTATCCGCTCATGAGACAATAACCCTGATAAATGCTTCAATAATATTG
AAAAAGGAAGAGTATGAGTATTCAACATTTCCGTGTCGCCCTTATTCCCTTTTTTGCGGCATTTTGCCTT
CCTGTTTTTGCTCACCCAGAAACGCTGGTGAAAGTAAAAGATGCTGAAGATCAGTTGGGTGCACGAGTGG
GTTACATCGAACTGGATCTCAACAGCGGTAAGATCCTTGAGAGTTTTCGCCCCGAAGAACGTTTTCCAAT
GATGAGCACTTTTAAAGTTCTGCTATGTGGCGCGGTATTATCCCGTATTGACGCCGGGCAAGAGCAACTC
GGTCGCCGCATACACTATTCTCAGAATGACTTGGTTGAGTACTCACCAGTCACAGAAAAGCATCTTACGG
ATGGCATGACAGTAAGAGAATTATGCAGTGCTGCCATAACCATGAGTGATAACACTGCGGCCAACTTACT
TCTGACAACGATCGGAGGACCGAAGGAGCTAACCGCTTTTTTGCACAACATGGGGGATCATGTAACTCGC
CTTGATCGTTGGGAACCGGAGCTGAATGAAGCCATACCAAACGACGAGCGTGACACCACGATGCCTGTAG
CAATGGCAACAACGTTGCGCAAACTATTAACTGGCGAACTACTTACTCTAGCTTCCCGGCAACAATTAAT
AGACTGGATGGAGGCGGATAAAGTTGCAGGACCACTTCTGCGCTCGGCCCTTCCGGCTGGCTGGTTTATT
GCTGATAAATCTGGAGCCGGTGAGCGTGGGTCTCGCGGTATCATTGCAGCACTGGGGCCAGATGGTAAGC
CCTCCCGTATCGTAGTTATCTACACGACGGGGAGTCAGGCAACTATGGATGAACGAAATAGACAGATCGC
TGAGATAGGTGCCTCACTGATTAAGCATTGGTAACTGTCAGACCAAGTTTACTCATATATACTTTAGATT
GATTTAAAACTTCATTTTTAATTTAAAAGGATCTAGGTGAAGATCCTTTTTGATAATCTCATGACCAAAA
TCCCTTAACGTGAGTTTTCGTTCCACTGAGCGTCAGACCCCGTAGAAAAGATCAAAGGATCTTC
